Addgene plasmid #81771: pDONR223_RBM10_WT
Purpose: Gateway Donor vector containing RBM10 , part of the Target Accelerator Plasmid Collection.
Depositing lab: Jesse Boehm & William Hahn & David Root. Depositing organization: Broad Institute. Publication: Systematic Functional Interrogation of Rare Cancer Variants Identifies Oncogenic Alleles. Kim E, Ilic N, Shrestha Y, Zou L, Kamburov A, Zhu C, Yang X, Lubonja R, Tran N, Nguyen C, Lawrence MS, Piccioni F, Bagul M, Doench JG, Chouinard CR, Wu X, Hogstrom L, Natoli T, Tamayo P, Horn H, Corsello SM, Lage K, Root DE, Subramanian A, Golub TR, Getz G, Boehm JS, Hahn WC. Cancer Discov. 2016 Jul;6(7):714-26. doi: 10.1158/2159-8290.CD-16-0160. Epub 2016 May 4. PubMed 27147599.
Backbone
  Vector backbone: pDONR223
  Backbone manufacturer: Invitrogen
  Backbone size w/o insert (bp): 2790
  Vector type: Gateway Entry vector
Growth in bacteria
  Bacterial resistance: Spectinomycin, 50 μg/mL
  Growth temperature: 37°C
  Growth strain: DH5alpha
  Copy number: High Copy
Gene/Insert
  Gene/Insert name: RBM10 (alt name: NM_005676.4)
  Species: H. sapiens (human)
  Mutation: WT
  Entrez Gene: RBM10 (a.k.a. DXS8237E, GPATC9, GPATCH9, S1-1, TARPS, ZRANB5)
  Promoter: None
  Cloning method: Gateway Cloning
  Sequencing primers: 5′ M13pUC-fwd; 3′ M13-Rev
Terms and licenses: Academic/Nonprofit Terms; Industry Terms: Not Available to Industry
Depositor comments: Closed state: stop codon immediately follows insert
How to cite: pDONR223_RBM10_WT was a gift from Jesse Boehm & William Hahn & David Root (Addgene plasmid # 81771 ; http://n2t.net/addgene:81771 ; RRID:Addgene_81771)
