[The description below was written by a language model from this plasmid's Addgene catalogue record and pLannotate feature annotations shown in this document.]
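Description:
pDONR223_RBM10_WT is a Gateway entry clone built on the Invitrogen pDONR223 backbone, carrying the wild-type human RBM10 open reading frame (reference transcript NM_005676.4). It belongs to the Target Accelerator Plasmid Collection. The plasmid is maintained in E. coli at high copy through a ColE1/pUC-type origin and is selected with spectinomycin. Resistance comes from an aadA aminoglycoside adenylyltransferase gene (SmR), which sits downstream of a fragment of a class 1 integron Pc promoter. The sequenced record is 5,586 nt, consistent with a roughly 2.8 kb backbone plus a 2.8 kb insert.

The RBM10 coding sequence encodes an RNA-binding protein implicated in post-transcriptional processing, most probably mRNA splicing. It is flanked on both sides by Gateway attL recombination sites. The annotation software labels both as attL3, so the exact site identities should be taken from the backbone documentation rather than from this table. No promoter drives the insert, so the plasmid is a shuttle and archival clone rather than an expression construct. rrnB T1 and T2 terminators upstream of the cassette insulate it from read-through transcription, and a T7 promoter lies just outside the downstream att site, facing the insert in antisense orientation. The short lacI, lacZα and gentamicin-resistance fragments are backbone remnants with no functional role.

The depositor notes a "closed" configuration, meaning a stop codon immediately follows the ORF. After LR recombination into a destination vector, the protein will therefore be native at its C-terminus and cannot be fused to C-terminal tags. The clone is typically used to move RBM10 into expression vectors of choice, where it serves as the wild-type reference alongside mutant alleles in functional studies of cancer-associated variants.
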