Features (pLannotate 1.2.2; 12 found; start..end, strand, type, name):
    121..213     +  CDS            lacI (fragment): lac repressor; lacI; The lac repressor binds to the lac operator to inhibit transcription in E. coli. This inhibition can be relieved by adding lactose or isopropyl-β-D-thiogalactopyranoside (IPTG).
    268..295     -  terminator     rrnB T2 terminator: transcription terminator T2 from the E. coli rrnB gene
    427..470     +  terminator     rrnB T1 terminator: Escherichia coli rrnB; transcription terminator T1 from the E. coli rrnB gene
    517..553     -  CDS            lacZα (fragment): LacZα fragment of β-galactosidase; lacZ fragment
    570..665     +  protein_bind   attL3: mutant version of attL; recombination site for the Gateway® LR reaction LR Clonase™
    671..3460    +  CDS            RBM10: RBM10_HUMAN - Also known as DXS8237E, GPATC9, GPATCH9, KIAA0122. Experimental evidence at protein level: Swiss-Prot protein existence level 1. May be involved in post-transcriptional processing, most probably in mRNA splicing. Binds to RNA homopolymers, with a preference for poly(G) and poly(U) and little for poly(A) (By similarity). May bind to specific miRNA hairpins (PubMed:28431233). From Homo sapiens (Human).
   3468..3563    -  protein_bind   attL3: mutant version of attL; recombination site for the Gateway® LR reaction LR Clonase™
   3582..3600    -  promoter       T7 promoter: promoter for bacteriophage T7 RNA polymerase
   3790..3813    +  promoter       Pc promoter (fragment): intI1 (promoter lies within the coding sequence); class 1 integron promoter
   3989..4045    +  CDS            GmR (fragment): gentamycin acetyltransferase; aacC1; confers resistance to gentamycin
   4052..4843    +  CDS            SmR: aminoglycoside adenylyltransferase (Murphy, 1985); aadA; confers resistance to spectinomycin and streptomycin
   4936..5524    +  rep_origin     ori: high-copy-number ColE1/pMB1/pBR322/pUC origin of replication
>Addgene plasmid #81771 | pDONR223_RBM10_WT | addgene full sequence | sequence record 168889 | Addgene NGS Result
CTTTCCTGCGTTATCCCCTGATTCTGTGGATAACCGTATTACCGCCTTTGAGTGAGCTGATACCGCTCGC
CGCAGCCGAACGACCGAGCGCAGCGAGTCAGTGAGCGAGGAAGCGGAAGAGCGCCCAATACGCAAACCGC
CTCTCCCCGCGCGTTGGCCGATTCATTAATGCAGCTGGCACGACAGGTTTCCCGACTGGAAAGCGGGCAG
TGAGCGCAACGCAATTAATACGCGTACCGCTAGCCAGGAAGAGTTTGTAGAAACGCAAAAAGGCCATCCG
TCAGGATGGCCTTCTGCTTAGTTTGATGCCTGGCAGTTTATGGCGGGCGTCCTGCCCGCCACCCTCCGGG
CCGTTGCTTCACAACGTTCAAATCCGCTCCCGGCGGATTTGTCCTACTCAGGAGAGCGTTCACCGACAAA
CAACAGATAAAACGAAAGGCCCAGTCTTCCGACTGAGCCTTTCGTTTTATTTGATGCCTGGCAGTTCCCT
ACTCTCGCGTTAACGCTAGCATGGATGTTTTCCCAGTCACGACGTTGTAAAACGACGGCCAGTCTTAAGC
TCGGGCCCCAAATAATGATTTTATTTTGACTGATAGTGACCTGTTCGTTGCAACAAATTGATGAGCAATG
CTTTTTTATAATGCCAACTTTGTACAAAAAAGTTGGCACCATGGAGTATGAAAGACGTGGTGGTCGTGGT
GACAGGACTGGCCGCTATGGAGCCACTGACCGCTCGCAGGATGATGGTGGGGAGAACCGCAGCCGAGACC
ACGACTACCGGGACATGGACTACCGTTCATATCCTCGCGAGTATGGCAGCCAGGAGGGCAAGCATGACTA
TGACGACTCATCTGAGGAGCAGAGTGCGGAGGATTCCTACGAGGCCTCCCCGGGCTCCGAGACTCAGCGT
AGGCGGCGGCGGCGGCACAGGCACAGCCCCACCGGCCCGCCAGGCTTCCCCCGAGACGGCGACTATCGGG
ACCAGGACTATCGGACCGAGCAAGGGGAGGAGGAGGAGGAGGAGGAGGATGAGGAGGAGGAGGAGAAGGC
CAGTAACATCGTCATGCTGAGGATGCTGCCACAGGCAGCCACTGAGGATGACATCCGTGGCCAGCTGCAG
TCGCACGGCGTGCAAGCACGGGAGGTTCGGCTGATGCGGAACAAATCTTCAGGTCAGAGCCGGGGCTTCG
CCTTCGTCGAGTTTAGTCACTTGCAGGACGCTACACGATGGATGGAAGCCAATCAGCACTCCCTCAACAT
CCTGGGCCAGAAGGTGTCGATGCACTACAGTGACCCCAAGCCCAAGATCAATGAGGACTGGCTGTGCAAT
AAGTGTGGCGTCCAGAACTTCAAACGCCGAGAGAAGTGCTTCAAATGTGGCGTGCCCAAGTCAGAGGCAG
AGCAGAAGCTGCCCCTCGGCACGAGGCTGGATCAGCAGACACTGCCACTGGGTGGCCGGGAGCTGAGCCA
GGGCCTGCTTCCCCTGCCGCAGCCCTACCAGGCCCAGGGAGTCCTGGCCTCCCAAGCCCTGTCACAGGGC
TCGGAGCCAAGCTCAGAGAACGCCAATGACACCATCATTTTGCGCAACCTGAACCCACACAGCACCATGG
ATTCCATCCTGGGGGCCCTGGCACCCTACGCGGTGCTGTCCTCCTCCAACGTGCGCGTCATAAAGGACAA
GCAGACCCAACTGAACCGCGGCTTTGCCTTCATCCAGCTCTCCACCATCGTGGAGGCAGCCCAGCTGCTG
CAGATCCTGCAGGCCCTGCACCCACCACTCACTATCGACGGCAAGACCATCAATGTTGAGTTTGCCAAGG
GTTCTAAGAGGGACATGGCCTCCAATGAAGGCAGTCGCATCAGTGCTGCCTCTGTGGCCAGCACTGCCAT
TGCTGCGGCCCAGTGGGCCATCTCACAGGCCTCCCAAGGTGGGGAGGGTACCTGGGCCACCTCCGAGGAG
CCGCCGGTCGACTACAGCTACTACCAACAGGATGAGGGCTATGGCAACAGCCAGGGCACAGAGTCTTCCC
TCTATGCCCATGGCTACCTCAAGGGCACCAAGGGCCCTGGCATCACTGGAACCAAAGGGGATCCCACTGG
AGCAGGTCCCGAGGCCTCCCTAGAGCCTGGGGCCGACTCTGTGTCGATGCAGGCTTTCTCTCGCGCCCAG
CCTGGTGCTGCTCCTGGCATCTACCAACAATCAGCCGAGGCGAGCAGTAGCCAGGGCACTGCTGCCAACA
GCCAGTCGTATACCATCATGTCACCCGCTGTGCTCAAATCTGAGCTCCAGAGCCCTACCCATCCTAGTTC
TGCTCTCCCACCGGCTACCAGCCCCACTGCCCAGGAATCCTACAGCCAGTACCCTGTTCCCGACGTCTCT
ACCTACCAGTACGATGAGACCTCCGGCTACTACTATGACCCCCAGACCGGCCTCTACTATGACCCCAACT
CCCAGTATTACTACAATGCTCAGAGCCAGCAGTACCTGTACTGGGATGGGGAGAGGCGGACCTATGTTCC
CGCCCTGGAGCAGTCGGCCGACGGACATAAGGAGACAGGGGCACCCTCGAAGGAGGGCAAAGAGAAGAAG
GAGAAGCACAAGACCAAGACAGCTCAACAGATTGCCAAGGACATGGAACGCTGGGCCCGCAGTCTCAACA
AACAAAAAGAAAACTTCAAAAATAGCTTCCAGCCTATCAGCTCCCTGCGAGATGACGAGAGGCGGGAGTC
AGCCACTGCAGATGCTGGCTATGCCATCCTCGAGAAGAAGGGAGCACTAGCCGAGAGACAGCACACCAGC
ATGGATCTCCCGAAATTGGCCAGTGACGACCGCCCAAGCCCTCCGCGAGGACTGGTGGCAGCCTACAGCG
GGGAGAGTGACAGTGAGGAGGAGCAGGAGCGTGGGGGCCCTGAGCGGGAGGAGAAGCTCACCGACTGGCA
GAAGCTGGCCTGTCTGCTCTGCCGACGCCAGTTCCCCAGCAAAGAGGCGCTCATCCGGCACCAGCAGCTC
TCAGGGCTCCACAAGCAAAACCTTGAGATTCACCGGCGAGCCCACTTGTCAGAAAACGAGCTAGAAGCAC
TAGAGAAGAATGACATGGAGCAAATGAAGTACCGGGACCGTGCAGCTGAACGCAGAGAAAAGTATGGCAT
CCCCGAGCCGCCAGAGCCCAAGAGGAGGAAGTACGGCGGCATATCCACAGCCTCTGTAGACTTCGAGCAG
CCTACTCGGGACGGGCTGGGCAGTGACAACATTGGCAGTCGGATGCTGCAGGCCATGGGCTGGAAAGAGG
GCAGCGGCCTGGGCCGCAAGAAGCAGGGCATTGTAACGCCTATCGAGGCCCAAACACGGGTGCGGGGCTC
CGGCCTGGGTGCACGGGGCAGCTCCTACGGGGTCACCTCAACCGAGTCCTACAAGGAGACACTGCACAAG
ACAATGGTGACCCGCTTCAACGAGGCCCAGTGATTGCCAACTTTCTTGTACAAAGTTGGCATTATAAGAA
AGCATTGCTTATCAATTTGTTGCAACGAACAGGTCACTATCAGTCAAAATAAAATCATTATTTGCCATCC
AGCTGATATCCCCTATAGTGAGTCGTATTACATGGTCATAGCTGTTTCCTGGCAGCTCTGGCCCGTGTCT
CAAAATCTCTGATGTTACATTGCACAAGATAAAAATATATCATCATGCCTCCTCTAGACCAGCCAGGACA
GAAATGCCTCGACTTCGCTGCTACCCAAGGTTGCCGGGTGACGCACACCGTGGAAACGGATGAAGGCACG
AACCCAGTGGACATAAGCCTGTTCGGTTCGTAAGCTGTAATGCAAGTAGCGTATGCGCTCACGCAACTGG
TCCAGAACCTTGACCGAACGCAGCGGTGGTAACGGCGCAGTGGCGGTTTTCATGGCTTGTTATGACTGTT
TTTTTGGGGTACAGTCTATGCCTCGGGCATCCAAGCAGCAAGCGCGTTACGCCGTGGGTCGATGTTTGAT
GTTATGGAGCAGCAACGATGTTACGCAGCAGGGCAGTCGCCCTAAAACAAAGTTAAACATTATGAGGGAA
GCGGTGATCGCCGAAGTATCGACTCAACTATCAGAGGTAGTTGGCGTCATCGAGCGCCATCTCGAACCGA
CGTTGCTGGCCGTACATTTGTACGGCTCCGCAGTGGATGGCGGCCTGAAGCCACACAGTGATATTGATTT
GCTGGTTACGGTGACCGTAAGGCTTGATGAAACAACGCGGCGAGCTTTGATCAACGACCTTTTGGAAACT
TCGGCTTCCCCTGGAGAGAGCGAGATTCTCCGCGCTGTAGAAGTCACCATTGTTGTGCACGACGACATCA
TTCCGTGGCGTTATCCAGCTAAGCGCGAACTGCAATTTGGAGAATGGCAGCGCAATGACATTCTTGCAGG
TATCTTCGAGCCAGCCACGATCGACATTGATCTGGCTATCTTGCTGACAAAAGCAAGAGAACATAGCGTT
GCCTTGGTAGGTCCAGCGGCGGAGGAACTCTTTGATCCGGTTCCTGAACAGGATCTATTTGAGGCGCTAA
ATGAAACCTTAACGCTATGGAACTCGCCGCCCGACTGGGCTGGCGATGAGCGAAATGTAGTGCTTACGTT
GTCCCGCATTTGGTACAGCGCAGTAACCGGCAAAATCGCGCCGAAGGATGTCGCTGCCGACTGGGCAATG
GAGCGCCTGCCGGCCCAGTATCAGCCCGTCATACTTGAAGCTAGACAGGCTTATCTTGGACAAGAAGAAG
ATCGCTTGGCCTCGCGCGCAGATCAGTTGGAAGAATTTGTCCACTACGTGAAAGGCGAGATCACCAAGGT
AGTCGGCAAATAACCCTCGAGCCACCCATGACCAAAATCCCTTAACGTGAGTTACGCGTCGTTCCACTGA
GCGTCAGACCCCGTAGAAAAGATCAAAGGATCTTCTTGAGATCCTTTTTTTCTGCGCGTAATCTGCTGCT
TGCAAACAAAAAAACCACCGCTACCAGCGGTGGTTTGTTTGCCGGATCAAGAGCTACCAACTCTTTTTCC
GAAGGTAACTGGCTTCAGCAGAGCGCAGATACCAAATACTGTTCTTCTAGTGTAGCCGTAGTTAGGCCAC
CACTTCAAGAACTCTGTAGCACCGCCTACATACCTCGCTCTGCTAATCCTGTTACCAGTGGCTGCTGCCA
GTGGCGATAAGTCGTGTCTTACCGGGTTGGACTCAAGACGATAGTTACCGGATAAGGCGCAGCGGTCGGG
CTGAACGGGGGGTTCGTGCACACAGCCCAGCTTGGAGCGAACGACCTACACCGAACTGAGATACCTACAG
CGTGAGCTATGAGAAAGCGCCACGCTTCCCGAAGGGAGAAAGGCGGACAGGTATCCGGTAAGCGGCAGGG
TCGGAACAGGAGAGCGCACGAGGGAGCTTCCAGGGGGAAACGCCTGGTATCTTTATAGTCCTGTCGGGTT
TCGCCACCTCTGACTTGAGCGTCGATTTTTGTGATGCTCGTCAGGGGGGCGGAGCCTATGGAAAAACGCC
AGCAACGCGGCCTTTTTACGGTTCCTGGCCTTTTGCTGGCCTTTTGCTCACATGTT
