>Addgene plasmid #81771 | pDONR223_RBM10_WT | depositor partial sequence | sequence record 155090 | Insert sequence
ATGGAGTATGAAAGACGTGGTGGTCGTGGTGACAGGACTGGCCGCTATGGAGCCACTGACCGCTCGCAGG
ATGATGGTGGGGAGAACCGCAGCCGAGACCACGACTACCGGGACATGGACTACCGTTCATATCCTCGCGA
GTATGGCAGCCAGGAGGGCAAGCATGACTATGACGACTCATCTGAGGAGCAGAGTGCGGAGGATTCCTAC
GAGGCCTCCCCGGGCTCCGAGACTCAGCGTAGGCGGCGGCGGCGGCACAGGCACAGCCCCACCGGCCCGC
CAGGCTTCCCCCGAGACGGCGACTATCGGGACCAGGACTATCGGACCGAGCAAGGGGAGGAGGAGGAGGA
GGAGGAGGATGAGGAGGAGGAGGAGAAGGCCAGTAACATCGTCATGCTGAGGATGCTGCCACAGGCAGCC
ACTGAGGATGACATCCGTGGCCAGCTGCAGTCGCACGGCGTGCAAGCACGGGAGGTTCGGCTGATGCGGA
ACAAATCTTCAGGTCAGAGCCGGGGCTTCGCCTTCGTCGAGTTTAGTCACTTGCAGGACGCTACACGATG
GATGGAAGCCAATCAGCACTCCCTCAACATCCTGGGCCAGAAGGTGTCGATGCACTACAGTGACCCCAAG
CCCAAGATCAATGAGGACTGGCTGTGCAATAAGTGTGGCGTCCAGAACTTCAAACGCCGAGAGAAGTGCT
TCAAATGTGGCGTGCCCAAGTCAGAGGCAGAGCAGAAGCTGCCCCTCGGCACGAGGCTGGATCAGCAGAC
ACTGCCACTGGGTGGCCGGGAGCTGAGCCAGGGCCTGCTTCCCCTGCCGCAGCCCTACCAGGCCCAGGGA
GTCCTGGCCTCCCAAGCCCTGTCACAGGGCTCGGAGCCAAGCTCAGAGAACGCCAATGACACCATCATTT
TGCGCAACCTGAACCCACACAGCACCATGGATTCCATCCTGGGGGCCCTGGCACCCTACGCGGTGCTGTC
CTCCTCCAACGTGCGCGTCATAAAGGACAAGCAGACCCAACTGAACCGCGGCTTTGCCTTCATCCAGCTC
TCCACCATCGTGGAGGCAGCCCAGCTGCTGCAGATCCTGCAGGCCCTGCACCCACCACTCACTATCGACG
GCAAGACCATCAATGTTGAGTTTGCCAAGGGTTCTAAGAGGGACATGGCCTCCAATGAAGGCAGTCGCAT
CAGTGCTGCCTCTGTGGCCAGCACTGCCATTGCTGCGGCCCAGTGGGCCATCTCACAGGCCTCCCAAGGT
GGGGAGGGTACCTGGGCCACCTCCGAGGAGCCGCCGGTCGACTACAGCTACTACCAACAGGATGAGGGCT
ATGGCAACAGCCAGGGCACAGAGTCTTCCCTCTATGCCCATGGCTACCTCAAGGGCACCAAGGGCCCTGG
CATCACTGGAACCAAAGGGGATCCCACTGGAGCAGGTCCCGAGGCCTCCCTAGAGCCTGGGGCCGACTCT
GTGTCGATGCAGGCTTTCTCTCGCGCCCAGCCTGGTGCTGCTCCTGGCATCTACCAACAATCAGCCGAGG
CGAGCAGTAGCCAGGGCACTGCTGCCAACAGCCAGTCGTATACCATCATGTCACCCGCTGTGCTCAAATC
TGAGCTCCAGAGCCCTACCCATCCTAGTTCTGCTCTCCCACCGGCTACCAGCCCCACTGCCCAGGAATCC
TACAGCCAGTACCCTGTTCCCGACGTCTCTACCTACCAGTACGATGAGACCTCCGGCTACTACTATGACC
CCCAGACCGGCCTCTACTATGACCCCAACTCCCAGTATTACTACAATGCTCAGAGCCAGCAGTACCTGTA
CTGGGATGGGGAGAGGCGGACCTATGTTCCCGCCCTGGAGCAGTCGGCCGACGGACATAAGGAGACAGGG
GCACCCTCGAAGGAGGGCAAAGAGAAGAAGGAGAAGCACAAGACCAAGACAGCTCAACAGATTGCCAAGG
ACATGGAACGCTGGGCCCGCAGTCTCAACAAACAAAAAGAAAACTTCAAAAATAGCTTCCAGCCTATCAG
CTCCCTGCGAGATGACGAGAGGCGGGAGTCAGCCACTGCAGATGCTGGCTATGCCATCCTCGAGAAGAAG
GGAGCACTAGCCGAGAGACAGCACACCAGCATGGATCTCCCGAAATTGGCCAGTGACGACCGCCCAAGCC
CTCCGCGAGGACTGGTGGCAGCCTACAGCGGGGAGAGTGACAGTGAGGAGGAGCAGGAGCGTGGGGGCCC
TGAGCGGGAGGAGAAGCTCACCGACTGGCAGAAGCTGGCCTGTCTGCTCTGCCGACGCCAGTTCCCCAGC
AAAGAGGCGCTCATCCGGCACCAGCAGCTCTCAGGGCTCCACAAGCAAAACCTTGAGATTCACCGGCGAG
CCCACTTGTCAGAAAACGAGCTAGAAGCACTAGAGAAGAATGACATGGAGCAAATGAAGTACCGGGACCG
TGCAGCTGAACGCAGAGAAAAGTATGGCATCCCCGAGCCGCCAGAGCCCAAGAGGAGGAAGTACGGCGGC
ATATCCACAGCCTCTGTAGACTTCGAGCAGCCTACTCGGGACGGGCTGGGCAGTGACAACATTGGCAGTC
GGATGCTGCAGGCCATGGGCTGGAAAGAGGGCAGCGGCCTGGGCCGCAAGAAGCAGGGCATTGTAACGCC
TATCGAGGCCCAAACACGGGTGCGGGGCTCCGGCCTGGGTGCACGGGGCAGCTCCTACGGGGTCACCTCA
ACCGAGTCCTACAAGGAGACACTGCACAAGACAATGGTGACCCGCTTCAACGAGGCCCAG
