>Addgene plasmid #81771 | pDONR223_RBM10_WT | addgene partial sequence | sequence record 160410 | M13-F20 5'-TGTAAAACGACGGCCAGT-3'
TTTTATTTTGACTGATAGTGACCTGTTCGTTGCAACAAATTGATGAGCAATGCTTTTTTATAATGCCAAC
TTTGTACAAAAAAGTTGGCACCATGGAGTATGAAAGACGTGGTGGTCGTGGTGACAGGACTGGCCGCTAT
GGAGCCACTGACCGCTCGCAGGATGATGGTGGGGAGAACCGCAGCCGAGACCACGACTACCGGGACATGG
ACTACCGTTCATATCCTCGCGAGTATGGCAGCCAGGAGGGCAAGCATGACTATGACGACTCATCTGAGGA
GCAGAGTGCGGAGGATTCCTACGAGGCCTCCCCGGGCTCCGAGACTCAGCGTAGGCGGCGGCGGCGGCAC
AGGCACAGCCCCACCGGCCCGCCAGGCTTCCCCCGAGACGGCGACTATCGGGACCAGGACTATCGGACCG
AGCAAGGGGAGGAGGAGGAGGAGGAGGAGGATGAGGAGGAGGAGGAGAAGGCCAGTAACATCGTCATGCT
GAGGATGCTGCCACAGGCAGCCACTGAGGATGACATCCGTGGCCAGCTGCAGTCGCACGGCGTGCA
